>Addgene plasmid #77310 | MAP3K9 gRNA (BRDN0001145934) | addgene full sequence | sequence record 187512 | Addgene Assembled Sequence
CCCGGGTGCAAAGATGGATAAAGTTTTAAACAGAGAGGAATCTTTGCAGCTAATGGACCTTCTAGGTCTT
GAAAGGAGTGGGAATTGGCTCCGGTGCCCGTCAGTGGGCAGAGCGCACATCGCCCACAGTCCCCGAGAAG
TTGGGGGGAGGGGTCGGCAATTGATCCGGTGCCTAGAGAAGGTGGCGCGGGGTAAACTGGGAAAGTGATG
TCGTGTACTGGCTCCGCCTTTTTCCCGAGGGTGGGGGAGAACCGTATATAAGTGCAGTAGTCGCCGTGAA
CGTTCTTTTTCGCAACGGGTTTGCCGCCAGAACACAGGTAAGTGCCGTGTGTGGTTCCCGCGGGCCTGGC
CTCTTTACGGGTTATGGCCCTTGCGTGCCTTGAATTACTTCCACCTGGCTGCAGTACGTGATTCTTGATC
CCGAGCTTCGGGTTGGAAGTGGGTGGGAGAGTTCGAGGCCTTGCGCTTAAGGAGCCCCTTCGCCTCGTGC
TTGAGTTGAGGCCTGGCCTGGGCGCTGGGGCCGCCGCGTGCGAATCTGGTGGCACCTTCGCGCCTGTCTC
GCTGCTTTCGATAAGTCTCTAGCCATTTAAAATTTTTGATGACCTGCTGCGACGCTTTTTTTCTGGCAAG
ATAGTCTTGTAAATGCGGGCCAAGATCTGCACACTGGTATTTCGGTTTTTGGGGCCGCGGGCGGCGACGG
GGCCCGTGCGTCCCAGCGCACATGTTCGGCGAGGCGGGGCCTGCGAGCGCGGCCACCGAGAATCGGACGG
GGGTAGTCTCAAGCTGGCCGGCCTGCTCTGGTGCCTGGCCTCGCGCCGCCGTGTATCGCCCCGCCCTGGG
CGGCAAGGCTGGCCCGGTCGGCACCAGTTGCGTGAGCGGAAAGATGGCCGCTTCCCGGCCCTGCTGCAGG
GAGCTCAAAATGGAGGACGCGGCGCTCGGGAGAGCGGGCGGGTGAGTCACCCACACAAAGGAAAAGGGCC
TTTCCGTCCTCAGCCGTCGCTTCATGTGACTCCACGGAGTACCGGGCGCCGTCCAGGCACCTCGATTAGT
TCTCGAGCTTTTGGAGTACGTCGTCTTTAGGTTGGGGGGAGGGGTTTTATGCGATGGAGTTTCCCCACAC
TGAGTGGGTGGAGACTGAAGTTAGGCCAGCTTGGCACTTGATGTAATTCTCCTTGGAATTTGCCCTTTTT
GAGTTTGGATCTTGGTTCATTCTCAAGCCTCAGACAGTGGTTCAAAGTTTTTTTCTTCCATTTCAGGTGT
CGTGACGTACGGCCACCATGACCGAGTACAAGCCCACGGTGCGCCTCGCCACCCGCGACGACGTCCCCAG
GGCCGTACGCACCCTCGCCGCCGCGTTCGCCGACTACCCCGCCACGCGCCACACCGTCGATCCGGACCGC
CACATCGAGCGGGTCACCGAGCTGCAAGAACTCTTCCTCACGCGCGTCGGGCTCGACATCGGCAAGGTGT
GGGTCGCGGACGACGGCGCCGCCGTGGCGGTCTGGACCACGCCGGAGAGCGTCGAAGCGGGGGCGGTGTT
CGCCGAGATCGGCCCGCGCATGGCCGAGTTGAGCGGTTCCCGGCTGGCCGCGCAGCAACAGATGGAAGGC
CTCCTGGCGCCGCACCGGCCCAAGGAGCCCGCGTGGTTCCTGGCCACCGTCGGAGTCTCGCCCGACCACC
AGGGCAAGGGTCTGGGCAGCGCCGTCGTGCTCCCCGGAGTGGAGGCGGCCGAGCGCGCCGGGGTGCCCGC
CTTCCTGGAGACCTCCGCGCCCCGCAACCTCCCCTTCTACGAGCGGCTCGGCTTCACCGTCACCGCCGAC
GTCGAGGTGCCCGAAGGACCGCGCACCTGGTGCATGACCCGCAAGCCCGGTGCCTGAACGCGTTAAGTCG
ACAATCAACCTCTGGATTACAAAATTTGTGAAAGATTGACTGGTATTCTTAACTATGTTGCTCCTTTTAC
GCTATGTGGATACGCTGCTTTAATGCCTTTGTATCATGCTATTGCTTCCCGTATGGCTTTCATTTTCTCC
TCCTTGTATAAATCCTGGTTGCTGTCTCTTTATGAGGAGTTGTGGCCCGTTGTCAGGCAACGTGGCGTGG
TGTGCACTGTGTTTGCTGACGCAACCCCCACTGGTTGGGGCATTGCCACCACCTGTCAGCTCCTTTCCGG
GACTTTCGCTTTCCCCCTCCCTATTGCCACGGCGGAACTCATCGCCGCCTGCCTTGCCCGCTGCTGGACA
GGGGCTCGGCTGTTGGGCACTGACAATTCCGTGGTGTTGTCGGGGAAATCATCGTCCTTTCCTTGGCTGC
TCGCCTGTGTTGCCACCTGGATTCTGCGCGGGACGTCCTTCTGCTACGTCCCTTCGGCCCTCAATCCAGC
GGACCTTCCTTCCCGCGGCCTGCTGCCGGCTCTGCGGCCTCTTCCGCGTCTTCGCCTTCGCCCTCAGACG
AGTCGGATCTCCCTTTGGGCCGCCTCCCCGCGTCGACTTTAAGACCAATGACTTACAAGGCAGCTGTAGA
TCTTAGCCACTTTTTAAAAGAAAAGGGGGGACTGGAAGGGCTAATTCACTCCCAACGAAGACAAGATCTG
CTTTTTGCTTGTACTGGGTCTCTCTGGTTAGACCAGATCTGAGCCTGGGAGCTCTCTGGCTAACTAGGGA
ACCCACTGCTTAAGCCTCAATAAAGCTTGCCTTGAGTGCTTCAAGTAGTGTGTGCCCGTCTGTTGTGTGA
CTCTGGTAACTAGAGATCCCTCAGACCCTTTTAGTCAGTGTGGAAAATCTCTAGCAGTACGTATAGTAGT
TCATGTCATCTTATTATTCAGTATTTATAACTTGCAAAGAAATGAATATCAGAGAGTGAGAGGAACTTGT
TTATTGCAGCTTATAATGGTTACAAATAAAGCAATAGCATCACAAATTTCACAAATAAAGCATTTTTTTC
ACTGCATTCTAGTTGTGGTTTGTCCAAACTCATCAATGTATCTTATCATGTCTGGCTCTAGCTATCCCGC
CCCTAACTCCGCCCATCCCGCCCCTAACTCCGCCCAGTTCCGCCCATTCTCCGCCCCATGGCTGACTAAT
TTTTTTTATTTATGCAGAGGCCGAGGCCGCCTCGGCCTCTGAGCTATTCCAGAAGTAGTGAGGAGGCTTT
TTTGGAGGCCTAGGGACGTACCCAATTCGCCCTATAGTGAGTCGTATTACGCGCGCTCACTGGCCGTCGT
TTTACAACGTCGTGACTGGGAAAACCCTGGCGTTACCCAACTTAATCGCCTTGCAGCACATCCCCCTTTC
GCCAGCTGGCGTAATAGCGAAGAGGCCCGCACCGATCGCCCTTCCCAACAGTTGCGCAGCCTGAATGGCG
AATGGG
[124 nt withheld, positions 3367-3490]
C
[91 nt withheld, positions 3492-3582]
A
[49 nt withheld, positions 3584-3632]
CCTTTGACGTTGGAGTCCACGTTCTTT
[37 nt withheld, positions 3660-3696]
ACCCTATCTCGGTCTATTCTTTTGATTTATAAGGGATTTTGCCGATTTCGGCCTATTGGTTAAAAAATGA
GCTGATTTAACAAAAATTTAACGCGAATTTTAACAAAATATTAACGCTTACAATTTAGGTGGCACTTTTC
GGGGAAATGTGCGCGGAACCCCTATTTGTTTATTTTTCTAAATACATTCAAATATGTATCCGCTCATGAG
ACAATAACCCTGATAAATGCTTCAATAATATTGAAAAAGGAAGAGTATGAGTATTCAACATTTCCGTGTC
GCCCTTATTCCCTTTTTTGCGGCATTTTGCCTTCCTGTTTTTGCTCACCCAGAAACGCTGGTGAAAGTAA
AAGATGCTGAAGATCAGTTGGGTGCACGAGTGGGTTACATCGAACTGGATCTCAACAGCGGTAAGATCCT
TGAGAGTTTTCGCCCCGAAGAACGTTTTCCAATGATGAGCACTTTTAAAGTTCTGCTATGTGGCGCGGTA
TTATCCCGTATTGACGCCGGGCAAGAGCAACTCGGTCGCCGCATACACTATTCTCAGAATGACTTGGTTG
AGTACTCACCAGTCACAGAAAAGCATCTTACGGATGGCATGACAGTAAGAGAATTATGCAGTGCTGCCAT
AACCATGAGTGATAACACTGCGGCCAACTTACTTCTGACAACGATCGGAGGACCGAAGGAGCTAACCGCT
TTTTTGCACAACATGGGGGATCATGTAACTCGCCTTGATCGTTGGGAACCGGAGCTGAATGAAGCCATAC
CAAACGACGAGCGTGACACCACGATGCCTGTAGCAATGGCAACAACGTTGCGCAAACTATTAACTGGCGA
ACTACTTACTCTAGCTTCCCGGCAACAATTAATAGACTGGATGGAGGCGGATAAAGTTGCAGGACCACTT
CTGCGCTCGGCCCTTCCGGCTGGCTGGTTTATTGCTGATAAATCTGGAGCCGGTGAGCGTGGGTCTCGCG
GTATCATTGCAGCACTGGGGCCAGATGGTAAGCCCTCCCGTATCGTAGTTATCTACACGACGGGGAGTCA
GGCAACTATGGATGAACGAAATAGACAGATCGCTGAGATAGGTGCCTCACTGATTAAGCATTGGTAACTG
TCAGACCAAGTTTACTCATATATACTTTAGATTGATTTAAAACTTCATTTTTAATTTAAAAGGATCTAGG
TGAAGATCCTTTTTGATAATCTCATGACCAAAATCCCTTAACGTGAGTTTTCGTTCCACTGAGCGTCAGA
CCCCGTAGAAAAGATCAAAGGATCTTCTTGAGATCCTTTTTTTCTGCGCGTAATCTGCTGCTTGCAAACA
AAAAAACCACCGCTACCAGCGGTGGTTTGTTTGCCGGATCAAGAGCTACCAACTCTTTTTCCGAAGGTAA
CTGGCTTCAGCAGAGCGCAGATACCAAATACTGTTCTTCTAGTGTAGCCGTAGTTAGGCCACCACTTCAA
GAACTCTGTAGCACCGCCTACATACCTCGCTCTGCTAATCCTGTTACCAGTGGCTGCTGCCAGTGGCGAT
AAGTCGTGTCTTACCGGGTTGGACTCAAGACGATAGTTACCGGATAAGGCGCAGCGGTCGGGCTGAACGG
GGGGTTCGTGCACACAGCCCAGCTTGGAGCGAACGACCTACACCGAACTGAGATACCTACAGCGTGAGCT
ATGAGAAAGCGCCACGCTTCCCGAAGGGAGAAAGGCGGACAGGTATCCGGTAAGCGGCAGGGTCGGAACA
GGAGAGCGCACGAGGGAGCTTCCAGGGGGAAACGCCTGGTATCTTTATAGTCCTGTCGGGTTTCGCCACC
TCTGACTTGAGCGTCGATTTTTGTGATGCTCGTCAGGGGGGCGGAGCCTATGGAAAAACGCCAGCAACGC
GGCCTTTTTACGGTTCCTGGCCTTTTGCTGGCCTTTTGCTCACATGTTCTTTCCTGCGTTATCCCCTGAT
TCTGTGGATAACCGTATTACCGCCTTTGAGTGAGCTGATACCGCTCGCCGCAGCCGAACGACCGAGCGCA
GCGAGTCAGTGAGCGAGGAAGCGGAAGAGCGCCCAATACGCAAACCGCCTCTCCCCGCGCGTTGGCCGAT
TCATTAATGCAGCTGGCACGACAGGTTTCCCGACTGGAAAGCGGGCAGTGAGCGCAACGCAATTAATGTG
AGTTAGCTCACTCATTAGGCACCCCAGGCTTTACACTTTATGCTTCCGGCTCGTATGTTGTGTGGAATTG
TGAGCGGATAACAATTTCACACAGGAAACAGCTATGACCATGATTACGCCAAGCGCGCAATTAACCCTCA
CTAAAGGGAACAAAAGCTGGAGCTGCAAGCTTAATGTAGTCTTATGCAATACTCTTGTAGTCTTGCAACA
TGGTAACGATGAGTTAGCAACATGCCTTACAAGGAGAGAAAAAGCACCGTGCATGCCGATTGGTGGAAGT
AAGGTGGTACGATCGTGCCTTATTAGGAAGGCAACAGACGGGTCTGACATGGATTGGACGAACCACTGAA
TTGCCGCATTGCAGAGATATTGTATTTAAGTGCCTAGCTCGATACATAAACGGGTCTCTCTGGTTAGACC
AGATCTGAGCCTGGGAGCTCTCTGGCTAACTAGGGAACCCACTGCTTAAGCCTCAATAAAGCTTGCCTTG
AGTGCTTCAAGTAGTGTGTGCCCGTCTGTTGTGTGACTCTGGTAACTAGAGATCCCTCAGACCCTTTTAG
TCAGTGTGGAAAATCTCTAGCAGTGGCGCCCGAACAGGGACTTGAAAGCGAAAGGGAAACCAGAGGAGCT
CTCTCGACGCAGGACTCGGCTTGCTGAAGCGCGCACGGCAAGAGGCGAGGGGCGGCGACTGGTGAGTACG
CCAAAAATTTTGACTAGCGGAGGCTAGAAGGAGAGAGATGGGTGCGAGAGCGTCAGTATTAAGCGGGGGA
GAATTAGATCGCGATGGGAAAAAATTCGGTTAAGGCCAGGGGGAAAGAAAAAATATAAATTAAAACATAT
AGTATGGGCAAGCAGGGAGCTAGAACGATTCGCAGTTAATCCTGGCCTGTTAGAAACATCAGAAGGCTGT
AGACAAATACTGGGACAGCTACAACCATCCCTTCAGACAGGATCAGAAGAACTTAGATCATTATATAATA
CAGTAGCAACCCTCTATTGTGTGCATCAAAGGATAGAGATAAAAGACACCAAGGAAGCTTTAGACAAGAT
AGAGGAAGAGCAAAACAAAAGTAAGACCACCGCACAGCAAGCGGCCGCTGATCTTCAGACCTGGAGGAGG
AGATATGAGGGACAATTGGAGAAGTGAATTATATAAATATAAAGTAGTAAAAATTGAACCATTAGGAGTA
GCACCCACCAAGGCAAAGAGAAGAGTGGTGCAGAGAGAAAAAAGAGCAGTGGGAATAGGAGCTTTGTTCC
TTGGGTTCTTGGGAGCAGCAGGAAGCACTATGGGCGCAGCGTCAATGACGCTGACGGTACAGGCCAGACA
ATTATTGTCTGGTATAGTGCAGCAGCAGAACAATTTGCTGAGGGCTATTGAGGCGCAACAGCATCTGTTG
CAACTCACAGTCTGGGGCATCAAGCAGCTCCAGGCAAGAATCCTGGCTGTGGAAAGATACCTAAAGGATC
AACAGCTCCTGGGGATTTGGGGTTGCTCTGGAAAACTCATTTGCACCACTGCTGTGCCTTGGAATGCTAG
TTGGAGTAATAAATCTCTGGAACAGATTTGGAATCACACGACCTGGATGGAGTGGGACAGAGAAATTAAC
AATTACACAAGCTTAATACACTCCTTAATTGAAGAATCGCAAAACCAGCAAGAAAAGAATGAACAAGAAT
TATTGGAATTAGATAAATGGGCAAGTTTGTGGAATTGGTTTAACATAACAAATTGGCTGTGGTATATAAA
ATTATTCATAATGATAGTAGGAGGCTTGGTAGGTTTAAGAATAGTTTTTGCTGTACTTTCTATAGTGAAT
AGAGTTAGGCAGGGATATTCACCATTATCGTTTCAGACCCACCTCCCAACCCCGAGGGGACCCAGAGAGG
GCCTATTTCCCATGATTCCTTCATATTTGCATATACGATACAAGGCTGTTAGAGAGATAATTAGAATTAA
TTTGACTGTAAACACAAAGATATTAGTACAAAATACGTGACGTAGAAAGTAATAATTTCTTGGGTAGTTT
GCAGTTTTAAAATTATGTTTTAAAATGGACTATCATATGCTTACCGTAACTTGAAAGTATTTCGATTTCT
TGGCTTTATATATCTTGTGGAAAGGACGAAACACCGGCAGGAACTTCGCACCTGGGGTTTTAGAGCTAGA
AATAGCAAGTTAAAATAAGGCTAGTCCGTTATCAACTTGAAAAAGTGGCACCGAGTCGGTGCTTTTTTAA
GCTTGGCGTAACTAGATCTTGAGACAAATGGCAGTATTCATCCACAATTTTAAAAGAAAAGGGGGGATTG
GGGGGTACAGTGCAGGGGAAAGAATAGTAGACATAATAGCAACAGACATACAAACTAAAGAATTACAAAA
ACAAATTACAAAAATTCAAAATTTTCGGGTTTATTACAGGGACAGCAGAGATCCACTTTGGCGCCGGCTC
GAGGGGG
Features (pLannotate 1.2.2; 29 found; start..end, strand, type, name):
     14..80      +  CDS            small t antigen (fragment): SV40 (simian virus 40) small t antigen
    106..317     +  promoter       EF-1α core promoter: core promoter for human elongation factor EF-1α
    318..1256    +  intron         EF-1α intron A: intron upstream of the start codon of human EF-1α
   1278..1877    +  CDS            PuroR (fragment): puromycin N-acetyltransferase; pac from Streptomyces; confers resistance to puromycin
   1893..2481    +  misc_feature   WPRE: woodchuck hepatitis virus posttranscriptional regulatory element
   2532..2551    +  misc_feature   cPPT/CTS (fragment): central polypurine tract and central termination sequence of HIV-1
   2553..2786    +  LTR            3' LTR (ΔU3): self-inactivating 3' long terminal repeat (LTR) from HIV-1
   2864..2985    +  polyA_signal   SV40 poly(A) signal: SV40 polyadenylation signal
   3025..3160    +  rep_origin     SV40 ori: SV40 origin of replication
   3181..3199    -  promoter       T7 promoter: promoter for bacteriophage T7 RNA polymerase
   3207..3362    +  CDS            lacZα (fragment): LacZα fragment of β-galactosidase; lacZ fragment
   3367..3795    +  rep_origin     f1 ori (sequence partly withheld): f1 bacteriophage origin of replication; arrow indicates direction of (+) strand synthesis
   3848..3952    +  promoter       AmpR promoter: bla
   3953..4813    +  CDS            AmpR: β-lactamase; bla; confers resistance to ampicillin, carbenicillin, and related antibiotics
   4984..5572    +  rep_origin     ori: high-copy-number ColE1/pMB1/pBR322/pUC origin of replication
   5755..5847    +  CDS            lacI (fragment): lac repressor; lacI; The lac repressor binds to the lac operator to inhibit transcription in E. coli. This inhibition can be relieved by adding lactose or isopropyl-β-D-thiogalactopyranoside (IPTG).
   5860..5881    +  protein_bind   CAP binding site: CAP binding activates transcription in the presence of cAMP. E. coli catabolite activator protein
   5896..5926    +  promoter       lac promoter: promoter for the E. coli lac operon
   5934..5950    +  protein_bind   lac operator: The lac repressor binds to the lac operator to inhibit transcription in E. coli. This inhibition can be relieved by adding lactose or isopropyl-β-D-thiogalactopyranoside (IPTG). lac repressor encoded by lacI
   5995..6013    +  promoter       T3 promoter: promoter for bacteriophage T3 RNA polymerase
   6041..6267    +  promoter       RSV promoter: Rous sarcoma virus enhancer/promoter
   6268..6448    +  LTR            5' LTR (truncated): truncated 5' long terminal repeat (LTR) from HIV-1
   6495..6620    +  misc_feature   HIV-1 Ψ: packaging signal of human immunodeficiency virus type 1
   6604..6967    +  CDS            HIV-1 gag (fragment): gag protein from human immunodeficiency virus 1; gag
   7113..7346    +  misc_feature   RRE: The Rev response element (RRE) of HIV-1 allows for Rev-dependent mRNA export from the nucleus to the cytoplasm.
   7723..7749    +  CDS            Rev (fragment): human immunodeficiency virus 1 (HIV-1) Rev protein; rev; enhances nuclear export of unspliced and incompletely spliced viral mRNAs
   7753..7993    +  promoter       U6 promoter: RNA polymerase III promoter for human U6 snRNA
   8023..8098    +  misc_RNA       gRNA scaffold: guide RNA scaffold for the Streptococcus pyogenes CRISPR/Cas9 system
   8154..8271    +  misc_feature   cPPT/CTS: central polypurine tract and central termination sequence of HIV-1
