[The description below was written by a language model from this plasmid's Addgene catalogue record and pLannotate feature annotations shown in this document.]
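Description:
MAP3K9 gRNA (BRDN0001145934) is a third-generation lentiviral guide RNA plasmid built on the lentiGuide-Puro backbone. It expresses a single Streptococcus pyogenes Cas9 guide against human MAP3K9 (also known as MLK1, MEKK9 or PRKE1). The guide was designed to match several RefSeq transcript variants of the gene, and the plasmid belongs to a human kinome gRNA collection. In bacteria it is maintained through a high-copy ColE1/pUC-type origin with ampicillin resistance (β-lactamase). The backbone also carries an f1 origin, an SV40 origin and poly(A) signal, and lac-derived remnants typical of the parent cloning vector.

The lentiviral transfer cassette begins with an RSV promoter fused to a truncated HIV-1 5' LTR, which drives genomic RNA production independently of Tat. This is followed by the Ψ packaging signal with a partial gag sequence and the Rev response element. It ends in a ΔU3 self-inactivating 3' LTR. Between the LTRs, a human U6 RNA polymerase III promoter transcribes the targeting spacer joined to the gRNA scaffold. A cPPT/CTS element, which aids nuclear import of the viral genome, lies downstream of this unit. A separate EF-1α promoter with its intron A drives puromycin N-acetyltransferase, allowing selection of transduced mammalian cells, and a WPRE enhances transcript expression.

The plasmid does not encode Cas9. It is intended for use together with a separate Cas9 lentivector or in cells that already express Cas9, to disrupt MAP3K9 in human cells. The method used to clone the guide is not recorded.
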