Addgene plasmid #77310: MAP3K9 gRNA (BRDN0001145934)
Purpose: 3rd generation lentiviral gRNA plasmid targeting human MAP3K9
Depositing lab: John Doench & David Root. Depositing organization: Broad Institute. Publication: Optimized sgRNA design to maximize activity and minimize off-target effects of CRISPR-Cas9. Doench JG, Fusi N, Sullender M, Hegde M, Vaimberg EW, Donovan KF, Smith I, Tothova Z, Wilen C, Orchard R, Virgin HW, Listgarten J, Root DE. Nat Biotechnol. 2016 Jan 18. doi: 10.1038/nbt.3437. PubMed 26780180.
Backbone
  Vector backbone: lentiGuide-Puro
  Backbone manufacturer: Zhang Lab (Addgene plasmid # 52963)
  Vector type: Mammalian Expression, Lentiviral, CRISPR
  Selectable markers: Puromycin
Growth in bacteria
  Bacterial resistance: Ampicillin, 100 μg/mL
  Growth temperature: 37°C
  Growth strain: DH5alpha
  Copy number: High Copy
Gene/Insert
  Gene/Insert name: MAP3K9 (alt names: MAP3K9; NM_001284230.1)
  gRNA/shRNA sequence: GCAGGAACTTCGCACCTGGG
  Species: H. sapiens (human)
  Entrez Gene: MAP3K9 (a.k.a. MEKK9, MLK1, PRKE1)
  Promoter: hU6
  Cloning method: Unknown
  Sequencing primers: 5′ U6-F; 3′ pS2-R
Terms and licenses: Academic/Nonprofit Terms; Industry Terms: Not Available to Industry
Depositor comments: The gRNA was designed to target the following Genbank reference sequence(s): NM_001284230.1,NM_001284231.1,NM_001284232.1,NM_033141.3. Note that this plasmid does NOT contain Cas9. It should be used in conjunction with lentiCas9-Blast (Addgene #52962) or otherwise with cell lines already expressing Cas9. Browse the full kinome gRNA library at http://www.addgene.org/pooled-library/broadgpp-human-kinome/ or visit http://www.broadinstitute.org/rnai/public/ for detailed protocols and information.
How to cite: MAP3K9 gRNA (BRDN0001145934) was a gift from John Doench & David Root (Addgene plasmid # 77310 ; http://n2t.net/addgene:77310 ; RRID:Addgene_77310)
