>Addgene plasmid #77310 | MAP3K9 gRNA (BRDN0001145934) | depositor partial sequence | sequence record 144770 | Target Sequence
GCAGGAACTTCGCACCTGGG
