>Addgene plasmid #77310 | MAP3K9 gRNA (BRDN0001145934) | addgene partial sequence | sequence record 187511 | hU6-F
TAGAAAGTAATAATTTCTTGGGTAGTTTGCAGTTTTAAAATTATGTTTTAAAATGGACTATCATATGCTT
ACCGTAACTTGAAAGTATTTCGATTTCTTGGCTTTATATATCTTGTGGAAAGGACGAAACACCGGCAGGA
ACTTCGCACCTGGGGTTTTAGAGCTAGAAATAGCAAGTTAAAATAAGGCTAGTCCGTTATCAACTTGAAA
AAGTGGCACCGAGTCGGTGCTTTTTTAAGCTTGGCGTAACTAGATCTTGAGACAAATGGCAGTATTCATC
CACAATTTTAAAAGAAAAGGGGGGATTGGGGGGTACAGTGCAGGGGAAAGAATAGTAGACATAATAGCAA
CAGACATACAAACTAAAGAATTACAAAAACAAATTACAAAAATTCAAAATTTTCGGGTTTATTACAGGGA
CAGCAGAGATCCACTTTGGCGCCGGCTCGAGGGGGCCCGGGTGCAAAGATGGATAAAGTTTTAAACAGAG
AGGAATCTTTGCAGCTAATGGACCTTCTAGGTCTTGAAAGGAGTGGGAATTGGCTCCGGTGCCCGTCAGT
GGGCAGAGCG
